>Addgene plasmid #114079 | pCAG-rAPOBEC1-gs-XTEN-gs-hdAsCas12a(D908A)-NLS(nucleoplasmin)-gs-UGI-NLS(SV40)(AsBE1.1) (RTW1351) | depositor full sequence | sequence record 215555 | pCAG-rAPOBEC1-gs-XTEN-gs-hdAsCas12a(D908A)-NLS(nucleoplasmin)-gs-UGI-NLS(SV40)(AsBE1.1) (RTW1351) sequence 9904 bps
GTCGACATTGATTATTGACTAGTTATTAATAGTAATCAATTACGGGGTCATTAGTTCATAGCCCATATAT
GGAGTTCCGCGTTACATAACTTACGGTAAATGGCCCGCCTGGCTGACCGCCCAACGACCCCCGCCCATTG
ACGTCAATAATGACGTATGTTCCCATAGTAACGCCAATAGGGACTTTCCATTGACGTCAATGGGTGGACT
ATTTACGGTAAACTGCCCACTTGGCAGTACATCAAGTGTATCATATGCCAAGTACGCCCCCTATTGACGT
CAATGACGGTAAATGGCCCGCCTGGCATTATGCCCAGTACATGACCTTATGGGACTTTCCTACTTGGCAG
TACATCTACGTATTAGTCATCGCTATTACCATGGGTCGAGGTGAGCCCCACGTTCTGCTTCACTCTCCCC
ATCTCCCCCCCCTCCCCACCCCCAATTTTGTATTTATTTATTTTTTAATTATTTTGTGCAGCGATGGGGG
CGGGGGGGGGGGGGGCGCGCGCCAGGCGGGGCGGGGCGGGGCGAGGGGCGGGGCGGGGCGAGGCGGAGAG
GTGCGGCGGCAGCCAATCAGAGCGGCGCGCTCCGAAAGTTTCCTTTTATGGCGAGGCGGCGGCGGCGGCG
GCCCTATAAAAAGCGAAGCGCGCGGCGGGCGGGAGTCGCTGCGTTGCCTTCGCCCCGTGCCCCGCTCCGC
GCCGCCTCGCGCCGCCCGCCCCGGCTCTGACTGACCGCGTTACTCCCACAGGTGAGCGGGCGGGACGGCC
CTTCTCCTCCGGGCTGTAATTAGCGCTTGGTTTAATGACGGCTCGTTTCTTTTCTGTGGCTGCGTGAAAG
CCTTAAAGGGCTCCGGGAGGGCCCTTTGTGCGGGGGGGAGCGGCTCGGGGGGTGCGTGCGTGTGTGTGTG
CGTGGGGAGCGCCGCGTGCGGCCCGCGCTGCCCGGCGGCTGTGAGCGCTGCGGGCGCGGCGCGGGGCTTT
GTGCGCTCCGCGTGTGCGCGAGGGGAGCGCGGCCGGGGGCGGTGCCCCGCGGTGCGGGGGGGCTGCGAGG
GGAACAAAGGCTGCGTGCGGGGTGTGTGCGTGGGGGGGTGAGCAGGGGGTGTGGGCGCGGCGGTCGGGCT
GTAACCCCCCCCTGCACCCCCCTCCCCGAGTTGCTGAGCACGGCCCGGCTTCGGGTGCGGGGCTCCGTGC
GGGGCGTGGCGCGGGGCTCGCCGTGCCGGGCGGGGGGTGGCGGCAGGTGGGGGTGCCGGGCGGGGCGGGG
CCGCCTCGGGCCGGGGAGGGCTCGGGGGAGGGGCGCGGCGGCCCCGGAGCGCCGGCGGCTGTCGAGGCGC
GGCGAGCCGCAGCCATTGCCTTTTATGGTAATCGTGCGAGAGGGCGCAGGGACTTCCTTTGTCCCAAATC
TGGCGGAGCCGAAATCTGGGAGGCGCCGCCGCACCCCCTCTAGCGGGCGCGGGCGAAGCGGTGCGGCGCC
GGCAGGAAGGAAATGGGCGGGGAGGGCCTTCGTGCGTCGCCGCGCCGCCGTCCCCTTCTCCATCTCCAGC
CTCGGGGCTGCCGCAGGGGGACGGCTGCCTTCGGGGGGGACGGGGCAGGGCGGGGTTCGGCTTCTGGCGT
GTGACCGGCGGCTCTAGAGCCTCTGCTAACCATGTTCATGCCTTCTTCTTTTTCCTACAGCTCCTGGGCA
ACGTGCTGGTTATTGTGCTGTCTCATCATTTTGGCAAAGAATTCTGCAGTCGACGGTACCGCGGGCCCGG
GATCCACCGGTCGCCACCATGGGCAGCTCAGAGACTGGCCCAGTGGCTGTGGACCCCACATTGAGACGGC
GGATCGAGCCCCATGAGTTTGAGGTATTCTTCGATCCGAGAGAGCTCCGCAAGGAGACCTGCCTGCTTTA
CGAAATTAATTGGGGGGGCCGGCACTCCATTTGGCGACATACATCACAGAACACTAACAAGCACGTCGAA
GTCAACTTCATCGAGAAGTTCACGACAGAAAGATATTTCTGTCCGAACACAAGGTGCAGCATTACCTGGT
TTCTCAGCTGGAGCCCATGCGGCGAATGTAGTAGGGCCATCACTGAATTCCTGTCAAGGTATCCCCACGT
CACTCTGTTTATTTACATCGCAAGGCTGTACCACCACGCTGACCCCCGCAATCGACAAGGCCTGCGGGAT
TTGATCTCTTCAGGTGTGACTATCCAAATTATGACTGAGCAGGAGTCAGGATACTGCTGGAGAAACTTTG
TGAATTATAGCCCGAGTAATGAAGCCCACTGGCCTAGGTATCCCCATCTGTGGGTACGACTGTACGTTCT
TGAACTGTACTGCATCATACTGGGCCTGCCTCCTTGTCTCAACATTCTGAGAAGGAAGCAGCCACAGCTG
ACATTCTTTACCATCGCTCTTCAGTCTTGTCATTACCAGCGACTGCCCCCACACATTCTCTGGGCCACCG
GGTTGAAATCTGGTGGTTCTTCTGGTGGTTCTAGCGGCAGCGAGACTCCCGGGACCTCAGAGTCCGCCAC
ACCCGAAAGTTCCGGAGGGAGTAGCGGCGGGTCTACACAGTTCGAGGGCTTTACCAACCTGTATCAGGTG
AGCAAGACACTGCGGTTTGAGCTGATCCCACAGGGCAAGACCCTGAAGCACATCCAGGAGCAGGGCTTCA
TCGAGGAGGACAAGGCCCGCAATGATCACTACAAGGAGCTGAAGCCCATCATCGATCGGATCTACAAGAC
CTATGCCGACCAGTGCCTGCAGCTGGTGCAGCTGGATTGGGAGAACCTGAGCGCCGCCATCGACTCCTAT
AGAAAGGAGAAAACCGAGGAGACAAGGAACGCCCTGATCGAGGAGCAGGCCACATATCGCAATGCCATCC
ACGACTACTTCATCGGCCGGACAGACAACCTGACCGATGCCATCAATAAGAGACACGCCGAGATCTACAA
GGGCCTGTTCAAGGCCGAGCTGTTTAATGGCAAGGTGCTGAAGCAGCTGGGCACCGTGACCACAACCGAG
CACGAGAACGCCCTGCTGCGGAGCTTCGACAAGTTTACAACCTACTTCTCCGGCTTTTATGAGAACAGGA
AGAACGTGTTCAGCGCCGAGGATATCAGCACAGCCATCCCACACCGCATCGTGCAGGACAACTTCCCCAA
GTTTAAGGAGAATTGTCACATCTTCACACGCCTGATCACCGCCGTGCCCAGCCTGCGGGAGCACTTTGAG
AACGTGAAGAAGGCCATCGGCATCTTCGTGAGCACCTCCATCGAGGAGGTGTTTTCCTTCCCTTTTTATA
ACCAGCTGCTGACACAGACCCAGATCGACCTGTATAACCAGCTGCTGGGAGGAATCTCTCGGGAGGCAGG
CACCGAGAAGATCAAGGGCCTGAACGAGGTGCTGAATCTGGCCATCCAGAAGAATGATGAGACAGCCCAC
ATCATCGCCTCCCTGCCACACAGATTCATCCCCCTGTTTAAGCAGATCCTGTCCGATAGGAACACCCTGT
CTTTCATCCTGGAGGAGTTTAAGAGCGACGAGGAAGTGATCCAGTCCTTCTGCAAGTACAAGACACTGCT
GAGAAACGAGAACGTGCTGGAGACAGCCGAGGCCCTGTTTAACGAGCTGAACAGCATCGACCTGACACAC
ATCTTCATCAGCCACAAGAAGCTGGAGACAATCAGCAGCGCCCTGTGCGACCACTGGGATACACTGAGGA
ATGCCCTGTATGAGCGGAGAATCTCCGAGCTGACAGGCAAGATCACCAAGTCTGCCAAGGAGAAGGTGCA
GCGCAGCCTGAAGCACGAGGATATCAACCTGCAGGAGATCATCTCTGCCGCAGGCAAGGAGCTGAGCGAG
GCCTTCAAGCAGAAAACCAGCGAGATCCTGTCCCACGCACACGCCGCCCTGGATCAGCCACTGCCTACAA
CCCTGAAGAAGCAGGAGGAGAAGGAGATCCTGAAGTCTCAGCTGGACAGCCTGCTGGGCCTGTACCACCT
GCTGGACTGGTTTGCCGTGGATGAGTCCAACGAGGTGGACCCCGAGTTCTCTGCCCGGCTGACCGGCATC
AAGCTGGAGATGGAGCCTTCTCTGAGCTTCTACAACAAGGCCAGAAATTATGCCACCAAGAAGCCCTACT
CCGTGGAGAAGTTCAAGCTGAACTTTCAGATGCCTACACTGGCCTCTGGCTGGGACGTGAATAAGGAGAA
GAACAATGGCGCCATCCTGTTTGTGAAGAACGGCCTGTACTATCTGGGCATCATGCCAAAGCAGAAGGGC
AGGTATAAGGCCCTGAGCTTCGAGCCCACAGAGAAAACCAGCGAGGGCTTTGATAAGATGTACTATGACT
ACTTCCCTGATGCCGCCAAGATGATCCCAAAGTGCAGCACCCAGCTGAAGGCCGTGACAGCCCACTTTCA
GACCCACACAACCCCCATCCTGCTGTCCAACAATTTCATCGAGCCTCTGGAGATCACAAAGGAGATCTAC
GACCTGAACAATCCTGAGAAGGAGCCAAAGAAGTTTCAGACAGCCTACGCCAAGAAAACCGGCGACCAGA
AGGGCTACAGAGAGGCCCTGTGCAAGTGGATCGACTTCACAAGGGATTTTCTGTCCAAGTATACCAAGAC
AACCTCTATCGATCTGTCTAGCCTGCGGCCATCCTCTCAGTATAAGGACCTGGGCGAGTACTATGCCGAG
CTGAATCCCCTGCTGTACCACATCAGCTTCCAGAGAATCGCCGAGAAGGAGATCATGGATGCCGTGGAGA
CAGGCAAGCTGTACCTGTTCCAGATCTATAACAAGGACTTTGCCAAGGGCCACCACGGCAAGCCTAATCT
GCACACACTGTATTGGACCGGCCTGTTTTCTCCAGAGAACCTGGCCAAGACAAGCATCAAGCTGAATGGC
CAGGCCGAGCTGTTCTACCGCCCTAAGTCCAGGATGAAGAGGATGGCACACCGGCTGGGAGAGAAGATGC
TGAACAAGAAGCTGAAGGATCAGAAAACCCCAATCCCCGACACCCTGTACCAGGAGCTGTACGACTATGT
GAATCACAGACTGTCCCACGACCTGTCTGATGAGGCCAGGGCCCTGCTGCCCAACGTGATCACCAAGGAG
GTGTCTCACGAGATCATCAAGGATAGGCGCTTTACCAGCGACAAGTTCTTTTTCCACGTGCCTATCACAC
TGAACTATCAGGCCGCCAATTCCCCATCTAAGTTCAACCAGAGGGTGAATGCCTACCTGAAGGAGCACCC
CGAGACACCTATCATCGGCATCGCCCGGGGCGAGAGAAACCTGATCTATATCACAGTGATCGACTCCACC
GGCAAGATCCTGGAGCAGCGGAGCCTGAACACCATCCAGCAGTTTGATTACCAGAAGAAGCTGGACAACA
GGGAGAAGGAGAGGGTGGCAGCAAGGCAGGCCTGGTCTGTGGTGGGCACAATCAAGGATCTGAAGCAGGG
CTATCTGAGCCAGGTCATCCACGAGATCGTGGACCTGATGATCCACTACCAGGCCGTGGTGGTGCTGGAG
AACCTGAATTTCGGCTTTAAGAGCAAGAGGACCGGCATCGCCGAGAAGGCCGTGTACCAGCAGTTCGAGA
AGATGCTGATCGATAAGCTGAATTGCCTGGTGCTGAAGGACTATCCAGCAGAGAAAGTGGGAGGCGTGCT
GAACCCATACCAGCTGACAGACCAGTTCACCTCCTTTGCCAAGATGGGCACCCAGTCTGGCTTCCTGTTT
TACGTGCCTGCCCCATATACATCTAAGATCGATCCCCTGACCGGCTTCGTGGACCCCTTCGTGTGGAAAA
CCATCAAGAATCACGAGAGCCGCAAGCACTTCCTGGAGGGCTTCGACTTTCTGCACTACGACGTGAAAAC
CGGCGACTTCATCCTGCACTTTAAGATGAACAGAAATCTGTCCTTCCAGAGGGGCCTGCCCGGCTTTATG
CCTGCATGGGATATCGTGTTCGAGAAGAACGAGACACAGTTTGACGCCAAGGGCACCCCTTTCATCGCCG
GCAAGAGAATCGTGCCAGTGATCGAGAATCACAGATTCACCGGCAGATACCGGGACCTGTATCCTGCCAA
CGAGCTGATCGCCCTGCTGGAGGAGAAGGGCATCGTGTTCAGGGATGGCTCCAACATCCTGCCAAAGCTG
CTGGAGAATGACGATTCTCACGCCATCGACACGATGGTGGCCCTGATCCGCAGCGTGCTGCAGATGCGGA
ACTCCAATGCCGCCACAGGCGAGGACTATATCAACAGCCCCGTGCGCGATCTGAATGGCGTGTGCTTCGA
CTCCCGGTTTCAGAACCCAGAGTGGCCAATGGACGCCGATGCCAATGGCGCCTACCACATCGCCCTGAAG
GGCCAGCTGCTGCTGAATCACCTGAAGGAGAGCAAGGATCTGAAGCTGCAGAACGGCATCTCCAATCAGG
ACTGGCTGGCCTACATCCAGGAGCTGCGCAACAAAAGGCCGGCGGCCACGAAAAAGGCCGGCCAGGCAAA
AAAGAAAAAGGGATCCTCTGGTGGTTCTGGAGGATCTGGTGGTTCTACTAATCTGTCAGATATTATTGAA
AAGGAGACCGGTAAGCAACTGGTTATCCAGGAATCCATCCTCATGCTCCCAGAGGAGGTGGAAGAAGTCA
TTGGGAACAAGCCGGAAAGCGATATACTCGTGCACACCGCCTACGACGAGAGCACCGACGAGAATGTCAT
GCTTCTGACTAGCGACGCCCCTGAATACAAGCCTTGGGCTCTGGTCATACAGGATAGCAACGGTGAGAAC
AAGATTAAGATGCTCTCTGGTGGTTCTCCCAAGAAGAAGAGGAAAGTCTAAAGCGGCCGCACTCCTCAGG
TGCAGGCTGCCTATCAGAAGGTGGTGGCTGGTGTGGCCAATGCCCTGGCTCACAAATACCACTGAGATCT
TTTTCCCTCTGCCAAAAATTATGGGGACATCATGAAGCCCCTTGAGCATCTGACTTCTGGCTAATAAAGG
AAATTTATTTTCATTGCAATAGTGTGTTGGAATTTTTTGTGTCTCTCACTCGGAAGGACATATGGGAGGG
CAAATCATTTAAAACATCAGAATGAGTATTTGGTTTAGAGTTTGGCAACATATGCCATATGCTGGCTGCC
ATGAACAAAGGTGGCTATAAAGAGGTCATCAGTATATGAAACAGCCCCCTGCTGTCCATTCCTTATTCCA
TAGAAAAGCCTTGACTTGAGGTTAGATTTTTTTTATATTTTGTTTTGTGTTATTTTTTTCTTTAACATCC
CTAAAATTTTCCTTACATGTTTTACTAGCCAGATTTTTCCTCCTCTCCTGACTACTCCCAGTCATAGCTG
TCCCTCTTCTCTTATGAAGATCCCTCGACCTGCAGCCCAAGCTTGGCGTAATCATGGTCATAGCTGTTTC
CTGTGTGAAATTGTTATCCGCTCACAATTCCACACAACATACGAGCCGGAAGCATAAAGTGTAAAGCCTG
GGGTGCCTAATGAGTGAGCTAACTCACATTAATTGCGTTGCGCTCACTGCCCGCTTTCCAGTCGGGAAAC
CTGTCGTGCCAGCGGATCCGCATCTCAATTAGTCAGCAACCATAGTCCCGCCCCTAACTCCGCCCATCCC
GCCCCTAACTCCGCCCAGTTCCGCCCATTCTCCGCCCCATGGCTGACTAATTTTTTTTATTTATGCAGAG
GCCGAGGCCGCCTCGGCCTCTGAGCTATTCCAGAAGTAGTGAGGAGGCTTTTTTGGAGGCCTAGGCTTTT
GCAAAAAGCTAACTTGTTTATTGCAGCTTATAATGGTTACAAATAAAGCAATAGCATCACAAATTTCACA
AATAAAGCATTTTTTTCACTGCATTCTAGTTGTGGTTTGTCCAAACTCATCAATGTATCTTATCATGTCT
GGATCCGCTGCATTAATGAATCGGCCAACGCGCGGGGAGAGGCGGTTTGCGTATTGGGCGCTCTTCCGCT
TCCTCGCTCACTGACTCGCTGCGCTCGGTCGTTCGGCTGCGGCGAGCGGTATCAGCTCACTCAAAGGCGG
TAATACGGTTATCCACAGAATCAGGGGATAACGCAGGAAAGAACATGTGAGCAAAAGGCCAGCAAAAGGC
CAGGAACCGTAAAAAGGCCGCGTTGCTGGCGTTTTTCCATAGGCTCCGCCCCCCTGACGAGCATCACAAA
AATCGACGCTCAAGTCAGAGGTGGCGAAACCCGACAGGACTATAAAGATACCAGGCGTTTCCCCCTGGAA
GCTCCCTCGTGCGCTCTCCTGTTCCGACCCTGCCGCTTACCGGATACCTGTCCGCCTTTCTCCCTTCGGG
AAGCGTGGCGCTTTCTCAATGCTCACGCTGTAGGTATCTCAGTTCGGTGTAGGTCGTTCGCTCCAAGCTG
GGCTGTGTGCACGAACCCCCCGTTCAGCCCGACCGCTGCGCCTTATCCGGTAACTATCGTCTTGAGTCCA
ACCCGGTAAGACACGACTTATCGCCACTGGCAGCAGCCACTGGTAACAGGATTAGCAGAGCGAGGTATGT
AGGCGGTGCTACAGAGTTCTTGAAGTGGTGGCCTAACTACGGCTACACTAGAAGGACAGTATTTGGTATC
TGCGCTCTGCTGAAGCCAGTTACCTTCGGAAAAAGAGTTGGTAGCTCTTGATCCGGCAAACAAACCACCG
CTGGTAGCGGTGGTTTTTTTGTTTGCAAGCAGCAGATTACGCGCAGAAAAAAAGGATCTCAAGAAGATCC
TTTGATCTTTTCTACGGGGTCTGACGCTCAGTGGAACGAAAACTCACGTTAAGGGATTTTGGTCATGAGA
TTATCAAAAAGGATCTTCACCTAGATCCTTTTAAATTAAAAATGAAGTTTTAAATCAATCTAAAGTATAT
ATGAGTAAACTTGGTCTGACAGTTACCAATGCTTAATCAGTGAGGCACCTATCTCAGCGATCTGTCTATT
TCGTTCATCCATAGTTGCCTGACTCCCCGTCGTGTAGATAACTACGATACGGGAGGGCTTACCATCTGGC
CCCAGTGCTGCAATGATACCGCGAGACCCACGCTCACCGGCTCCAGATTTATCAGCAATAAACCAGCCAG
CCGGAAGGGCCGAGCGCAGAAGTGGTCCTGCAACTTTATCCGCCTCCATCCAGTCTATTAATTGTTGCCG
GGAAGCTAGAGTAAGTAGTTCGCCAGTTAATAGTTTGCGCAACGTTGTTGCCATTGCTACAGGCATCGTG
GTGTCACGCTCGTCGTTTGGTATGGCTTCATTCAGCTCCGGTTCCCAACGATCAAGGCGAGTTACATGAT
CCCCCATGTTGTGCAAAAAAGCGGTTAGCTCCTTCGGTCCTCCGATCGTTGTCAGAAGTAAGTTGGCCGC
AGTGTTATCACTCATGGTTATGGCAGCACTGCATAATTCTCTTACTGTCATGCCATCCGTAAGATGCTTT
TCTGTGACTGGTGAGTACTCAACCAAGTCATTCTGAGAATAGTGTATGCGGCGACCGAGTTGCTCTTGCC
CGGCGTCAATACGGGATAATACCGCGCCACATAGCAGAACTTTAAAAGTGCTCATCATTGGAAAACGTTC
TTCGGGGCGAAAACTCTCAAGGATCTTACCGCTGTTGAGATCCAGTTCGATGTAACCCACTCGTGCACCC
AACTGATCTTCAGCATCTTTTACTTTCACCAGCGTTTCTGGGTGAGCAAAAACAGGAAGGCAAAATGCCG
CAAAAAAGGGAATAAGGGCGACACGGAAATGTTGAATACTCATACTCTTCCTTTTTCAATATTATTGAAG
CATTTATCAGGGTTATTGTCTCATGAGCGGATACATATTTGAATGTATTTAGAAAAATAAACAAATAGGG
GTTCCGCGCACATTTCCCCGAAAAGTGCCACCTG
Features (pLannotate 1.2.2; 22 found; start..end, strand, type, name):
      4..383     +  enhancer       CMV enhancer: human cytomegalovirus immediate early enhancer
    386..661     +  promoter       chicken β-actin promoter: No description available
    662..1670    +  intron         chimeric intron: chimera between introns from chicken β-actin and rabbit β-globin
   1719..1755    +  misc_feature   MCS (fragment): multiple cloning site
   1775..2458    +  CDS            Apobec1: ABEC1_RAT - Experimental evidence at protein level: Swiss-Prot protein existence level 1. Catalytic component of the apolipoprotein B mRNA editing enzyme complex which is responsible for the postranscriptional editing of a CAA codon for Gln to a UAA codon for stop in the APOB mRNA. May also play a role in the epigenetic regulation of gene expression by participating in DNA demethylation. From Rattus norvegicus (Rat).
   2459..2532    +  CDS            ABE(7.10) (fragment): adenine base editor comprising wild-type E. coli TadA fused to the evolved TadA*(7.10) mutant (Gaudelli et al., 2017)
   2555..6472    +  CDS            AsCpf1: CRISPR-associated protein from Acidaminococcus sp. BV3L6 (Zetsche et al., 2015)
   6473..6520    +  CDS            nucleoplasmin NLS: bipartite nuclear localization signal from nucleoplasmin
   6557..6805    +  CDS            UGI: UNGI_BPPB2 - Experimental evidence at protein level: Swiss-Prot protein existence level 1. This protein binds specifically and reversibly to the host uracil-DNA glycosylase, preventing removal of uracil residues from PBS2 DNA by the host uracil-excision repair system. From Bacillus phage PBS2 (Bacteriophage PBS2).
   6851..6922    +  CDS            HBB (fragment): HBB_PONPY - Experimental evidence at transcript level: Swiss-Prot protein existence level 2. Involved in oxygen transport from the lung to the various peripheral tissues. From Pongo pygmaeus (Bornean orangutan).
   6993..7048    +  polyA_signal   β-globin poly(A) signal: rabbit β-globin polyadenylation signal (Gil and Proudfoot, 1987)
   7431..7447    -  protein_bind   lac operator: The lac repressor binds to the lac operator to inhibit transcription in E. coli. This inhibition can be relieved by adding lactose or isopropyl-β-D-thiogalactopyranoside (IPTG). lac repressor encoded by lacI
   7455..7485    -  promoter       lac promoter: promoter for the E. coli lac operon
   7500..7521    -  protein_bind   CAP binding site: CAP binding activates transcription in the presence of cAMP. E. coli catabolite activator protein
   7534..7573    -  CDS            lacI (fragment): lac repressor; lacI; The lac repressor binds to the lac operator to inhibit transcription in E. coli. This inhibition can be relieved by adding lactose or isopropyl-β-D-thiogalactopyranoside (IPTG).
   7580..7602    +  promoter       SV40 promoter (fragment): SV40 enhancer and early promoter
   7626..7761    +  rep_origin     SV40 ori: SV40 origin of replication
   7781..7915    +  polyA_signal   SV40 poly(A) signal: SV40 polyadenylation signal
   7917..7971    -  CDS            lacI (fragment): lac repressor; lacI; The lac repressor binds to the lac operator to inhibit transcription in E. coli. This inhibition can be relieved by adding lactose or isopropyl-β-D-thiogalactopyranoside (IPTG).
   8154..8742    -  rep_origin     ori: high-copy-number ColE1/pMB1/pBR322/pUC origin of replication
   8913..9773    -  CDS            AmpR: β-lactamase; bla; confers resistance to ampicillin, carbenicillin, and related antibiotics
   9774..9878    -  promoter       AmpR promoter: bla
