>Addgene plasmid #114079 | pCAG-rAPOBEC1-gs-XTEN-gs-hdAsCas12a(D908A)-NLS(nucleoplasmin)-gs-UGI-NLS(SV40)(AsBE1.1) (RTW1351) | addgene full sequence | sequence record 231032 | Addgene Partial NGS Result
GGGSGCGCGCCRGGSGGGGSGGGGSGGGGSGRGGGGGGGGGSGGGGSGRGGCGGRGRGGTGSGGCGGCAG
CCAATCAGAGCGGCGCGCTCCGAAAGTTTCCTTTTATGGCGAGGCGGCGGCGGCGGCGGCCCTATAAAAA
GCGAAGCGCGCGGCGGGCGGGAGTCGCTGCGCGCTGCCTTCGCCCCGTGCCCCGCTCCGCCGCCGCCTCG
CGCCGCCCGCCCCGGCTCTGACTGACCGCGTTACTCCCACAGGTGAGCGGGCGGGACGGCCCTTCTCCTC
CGGGCTGTAATTAGCGCTTGGTTTAATGACGGCTTGTTTCTTTTCTGTGGCTGCGTGAAAGCCTTGAGGG
GCTCCGGGAGGGCCCTTTGTGCGGGGGGAGCGGCTCGGGGGGTGCGTGCGTGTGTGTGTGCGTGGGGAGC
GCCGCGTGCGGCTCCGCGCTGCCCGGCGGCTGTGAGCGCTGCGGGCGCGGCGCGGGGCTTTGTGCGCTCC
GCAGTGTGCGCGAGGGGAGCGCGGCCGGGGGCGGTGCCCCGCGGTGCGGGGGGGGCTGCGAGGGGAACAA
AGGCTGCGTGCGGGGTGTGTGCGTGGGGGGGTGAGCAGGGGGTGTGGGCGCGTCGGTCGGGCTGCAACCC
CCCCTGCACCCCCCTCCCCGAGTTGCTGAGCACGGCCCGGCTTCGGGTGCGGGGCTCCGTACGGGGCGTG
GCGCGGGGCTCGCCGTGCCGGGCGGGGGGTGGCGGCAGGTGGGGGTGCCGGGCGGGGCGGGGCCGCCTCG
GGCCGGGGAGGGCTCGGGGGAGGGGCGCGGCGGCCCCCGGAGCGCCGGCGGCTGTCGAGGCGCGGCGAGC
CGCAGCCATTGCCTTTTATGGTAATCGTGCGAGAGGGCGCAGGGACTTCCTTTGTCCCAAATCTGTGCGG
AGCCGAAATCTGGGAGGCGCCGCCGCACCCCCTCTAGCGGGCGCGGGGCGAAGCGGTGCGGCGCCGGCAG
GAAGGAAATGGGCGGGGAGGGCCTTCGTGCGTCGCCGCGCCGCCGTCCCCTTCTCCCTCTCCAGCCTCGG
GGCTGTCCGCGGGGGGACGGCTGCCTTCGGGGGGGACGGGGCAGGGCGGGGTTCGGCTTCTGGCGTGTGA
CCGGCGGCTCTAGAGCCTCTGCTAACCATGTTCATGCCTTCTTCTTTTTCCTACAGCTCCTGGGCAACGT
GCTGGTTATTGTGCTGTCTCATCATTTTGGCAAAGAATTCTGCAGTCGACGGTACCGCGGGCCCGGGATC
CACCGGTCGCCACCATGGGCAGCTCAGAGACTGGCCCAGTGGCTGTGGACCCCACATTGAGACGGCGGAT
CGAGCCCCATGAGTTTGAGGTATTCTTCGATCCGAGAGAGCTCCGCAAGGAGACCTGCCTGCTTTACGAA
ATTAATTGGGGGGGCCGGCACTCCATTTGGCGACATACATCACAGAACACTAACAAGCACGTCGAAGTCA
ACTTCATCGAGAAGTTCACGACAGAAAGATATTTCTGTCCGAACACAAGGTGCAGCATTACCTGGTTTCT
CAGCTGGAGCCCATGCGGCGAATGTAGTAGGGCCATCACTGAATTCCTGTCAAGGTATCCCCACGTCACT
CTGTTTATTTACATCGCAAGGCTGTACCACCACGCTGACCCCCGCAATCGACAAGGCCTGCGGGATTTGA
TCTCTTCAGGTGTGACTATCCAAATTATGACTGAGCAGGAGTCAGGATACTGCTGGAGAAACTTTGTGAA
TTATAGCCCGAGTAATGAAGCCCACTGGCCTAGGTATCCCCATCTGTGGGTACGACTGTACGTTCTTGAA
CTGTACTGCATCATACTGGGCCTGCCTCCTTGTCTCAACATTCTGAGAAGGAAGCAGCCACAGCTGACAT
TCTTTACCATCGCTCTTCAGTCTTGTCATTACCAGCGACTGCCCCCACACATTCTCTGGGCCACCGGGTT
GAAATCTGGTGGTTCTTCTGGTGGTTCTAGCGGCAGCGAGACTCCCGGGACCTCAGAGTCCGCCACACCC
GAAAGTTCCGGAGGGAGTAGCGGCGGGTCTACACAGTTCGAGGGCTTTACCAACCTGTATCAGGTGAGCA
AGACACTGCGGTTTGAGCTGATCCCACAGGGCAAGACCCTGAAGCACATCCAGGAGCAGGGCTTCATCGA
GGAGGACAAGGCCCGCAATGATCACTACAAGGAGCTGAAGCCCATCATCGATCGGATCTACAAGACCTAT
GCCGACCAGTGCCTGCAGCTGGTGCAGCTGGATTGGGAGAACCTGAGCGCCGCCATCGACTCCTATAGAA
AGGAGAAAACCGAGGAGACAAGGAACGCCCTGATCGAGGAGCAGGCCACATATCGCAATGCCATCCACGA
CTACTTCATCGGCCGGACAGACAACCTGACCGATGCCATCAATAAGAGACACGCCGAGATCTACAAGGGC
CTGTTCAAGGCCGAGCTGTTTAATGGCAAGGTGCTGAAGCAGCTGGGCACCGTGACCACAACCGAGCACG
AGAACGCCCTGCTGCGGAGCTTCGACAAGTTTACAACCTACTTCTCCGGCTTTTATGAGAACAGGAAGAA
CGTGTTCAGCGCCGAGGATATCAGCACAGCCATCCCACACCGCATCGTGCAGGACAACTTCCCCAAGTTT
AAGGAGAATTGTCACATCTTCACACGCCTGATCACCGCCGTGCCCAGCCTGCGGGAGCACTTTGAGAACG
TGAAGAAGGCCATCGGCATCTTCGTGAGCACCTCCATCGAGGAGGTGTTTTCCTTCCCTTTTTATAACCA
GCTGCTGACACAGACCCAGATCGACCTGTATAACCAGCTGCTGGGAGGAATCTCTCGGGAGGCAGGCACC
GAGAAGATCAAGGGCCTGAACGAGGTGCTGAATCTGGCCATCCAGAAGAATGATGAGACAGCCCACATCA
TCGCCTCCCTGCCACACAGATTCATCCCCCTGTTTAAGCAGATCCTGTCCGATAGGAACACCCTGTCTTT
CATCCTGGAGGAGTTTAAGAGCGACGAGGAAGTGATCCAGTCCTTCTGCAAGTACAAGACACTGCTGAGA
AACGAGAACGTGCTGGAGACAGCCGAGGCCCTGTTTAACGAGCTGAACAGCATCGACCTGACACACATCT
TCATCAGCCACAAGAAGCTGGAGACAATCAGCAGCGCCCTGTGCGACCACTGGGATACACTGAGGAATGC
CCTGTATGAGCGGAGAATCTCCGAGCTGACAGGCAAGATCACCAAGTCTGCCAAGGAGAAGGTGCAGCGC
AGCCTGAAGCACGAGGATATCAACCTGCAGGAGATCATCTCTGCCGCAGGCAAGGAGCTGAGCGAGGCCT
TCAAGCAGAAAACCAGCGAGATCCTGTCCCACGCACACGCCGCCCTGGATCAGCCACTGCCTACAACCCT
GAAGAAGCAGGAGGAGAAGGAGATCCTGAAGTCTCAGCTGGACAGCCTGCTGGGCCTGTACCACCTGCTG
GACTGGTTTGCCGTGGATGAGTCCAACGAGGTGGACCCCGAGTTCTCTGCCCGGCTGACCGGCATCAAGC
TGGAGATGGAGCCTTCTCTGAGCTTCTACAACAAGGCCAGAAATTATGCCACCAAGAAGCCCTACTCCGT
GGAGAAGTTCAAGCTGAACTTTCAGATGCCTACACTGGCCTCTGGCTGGGACGTGAATAAGGAGAAGAAC
AATGGCGCCATCCTGTTTGTGAAGAACGGCCTGTACTATCTGGGCATCATGCCAAAGCAGAAGGGCAGGT
ATAAGGCCCTGAGCTTCGAGCCCACAGAGAAAACCAGCGAGGGCTTTGATAAGATGTACTATGACTACTT
CCCTGATGCCGCCAAGATGATCCCAAAGTGCAGCACCCAGCTGAAGGCCGTGACAGCCCACTTTCAGACC
CACACAACCCCCATCCTGCTGTCCAACAATTTCATCGAGCCTCTGGAGATCACAAAGGAGATCTACGACC
TGAACAATCCTGAGAAGGAGCCAAAGAAGTTTCAGACAGCCTACGCCAAGAAAACCGGCGACCAGAAGGG
CTACAGAGAGGCCCTGTGCAAGTGGATCGACTTCACAAGGGATTTTCTGTCCAAGTATACCAAGACAACC
TCTATCGATCTGTCTAGCCTGCGGCCATCCTCTCAGTATAAGGACCTGGGCGAGTACTATGCCGAGCTGA
ATCCCCTGCTGTACCACATCAGCTTCCAGAGAATCGCCGAGAAGGAGATCATGGATGCCGTGGAGACAGG
CAAGCTGTACCTGTTCCAGATCTATAACAAGGACTTTGCCAAGGGCCACCACGGCAAGCCTAATCTGCAC
ACACTGTATTGGACCGGCCTGTTTTCTCCAGAGAACCTGGCCAAGACAAGCATCAAGCTGAATGGCCAGG
CCGAGCTGTTCTACCGCCCTAAGTCCAGGATGAAGAGGATGGCACACCGGCTGGGAGAGAAGATGCTGAA
CAAGAAGCTGAAGGATCAGAAAACCCCAATCCCCGACACCCTGTACCAGGAGCTGTACGACTATGTGAAT
CACAGACTGTCCCACGACCTGTCTGATGAGGCCAGGGCCCTGCTGCCCAACGTGATCACCAAGGAGGTGT
CTCACGAGATCATCAAGGATAGGCGCTTTACCAGCGACAAGTTCTTTTTCCACGTGCCTATCACACTGAA
CTATCAGGCCGCCAATTCCCCATCTAAGTTCAACCAGAGGGTGAATGCCTACCTGAAGGAGCACCCCGAG
ACACCTATCATCGGCATCGCCCGGGGCGAGAGAAACCTGATCTATATCACAGTGATCGACTCCACCGGCA
AGATCCTGGAGCAGCGGAGCCTGAACACCATCCAGCAGTTTGATTACCAGAAGAAGCTGGACAACAGGGA
GAAGGAGAGGGTGGCAGCAAGGCAGGCCTGGTCTGTGGTGGGCACAATCAAGGATCTGAAGCAGGGCTAT
CTGAGCCAGGTCATCCACGAGATCGTGGACCTGATGATCCACTACCAGGCCGTGGTGGTGCTGGAGAACC
TGAATTTCGGCTTTAAGAGCAAGAGGACCGGCATCGCCGAGAAGGCCGTGTACCAGCAGTTCGAGAAGAT
GCTGATCGATAAGCTGAATTGCCTGGTGCTGAAGGACTATCCAGCAGAGAAAGTGGGAGGCGTGCTGAAC
CCATACCAGCTGACAGACCAGTTCACCTCCTTTGCCAAGATGGGCACCCAGTCTGGCTTCCTGTTTTACG
TGCCTGCCCCATATACATCTAAGATCGATCCCCTGACCGGCTTCGTGGACCCCTTCGTGTGGAAAACCAT
CAAGAATCACGAGAGCCGCAAGCACTTCCTGGAGGGCTTCGACTTTCTGCACTACGACGTGAAAACCGGC
GACTTCATCCTGCACTTTAAGATGAACAGAAATCTGTCCTTCCAGAGGGGCCTGCCCGGCTTTATGCCTG
CATGGGATATCGTGTTCGAGAAGAACGAGACACAGTTTGACGCCAAGGGCACCCCTTTCATCGCCGGCAA
GAGAATCGTGCCAGTGATCGAGAATCACAGATTCACCGGCAGATACCGGGACCTGTATCCTGCCAACGAG
CTGATCGCCCTGCTGGAGGAGAAGGGCATCGTGTTCAGGGATGGCTCCAACATCCTGCCAAAGCTGCTGG
AGAATGACGATTCTCACGCCATCGACACGATGGTGGCCCTGATCCGCAGCGTGCTGCAGATGCGGAACTC
CAATGCCGCCACAGGCGAGGACTATATCAACAGCCCCGTGCGCGATCTGAATGGCGTGTGCTTCGACTCC
CGGTTTCAGAACCCAGAGTGGCCAATGGACGCCGATGCCAATGGCGCCTACCACATCGCCCTGAAGGGCC
AGCTGCTGCTGAATCACCTGAAGGAGAGCAAGGATCTGAAGCTGCAGAACGGCATCTCCAATCAGGACTG
GCTGGCCTACATCCAGGAGCTGCGCAACAAAAGGCCGGCGGCCACGAAAAAGGCCGGCCAGGCAAAAAAG
AAAAAGGGATCCTCTGGTGGTTCTGGAGGATCTGGTGGTTCTACTAATCTGTCAGATATTATTGAAAAGG
AGACCGGTAAGCAACTGGTTATCCAGGAATCCATCCTCATGCTCCCAGAGGAGGTGGAAGAAGTCATTGG
GAACAAGCCGGAAAGCGATATACTCGTGCACACCGCCTACGACGAGAGCACCGACGAGAATGTCATGCTT
CTGACTAGCGACGCCCCTGAATACAAGCCTTGGGCTCTGGTCATACAGGATAGCAACGGTGAGAACAAGA
TTAAGATGCTCTCTGGTGGTTCTCCCAAGAAGAAGAGGAAAGTCTAAAGCGGCCGCACTCCTCAGGTGCA
GGCTGCCTATCAGAAGGTGGTGGCTGGTGTGGCCAATGCCCTGGCTCACAAATACCACTGAGATCTTTTT
CCCTCTGCCAAAAATTATGGGGACATCATGAAGCCCCTTGAGCATCTGACTTCTGGCTAATAAAGGAAAT
TTATTTTCATTGCAATAGTGTGTTGGAATTTTTTGTGTCTCTCACTCGGAAGGACATATGGGAGGGCAAA
TCATTTAAAACATCAGAATGAGTATTTGGTTTAGAGTTTGGCAACATATGCCCATATGCTGGCTGCCATG
AACAAAGGTTGGCTATAAAGAGGTCATCAGTATATGAAACAGCCCCCTGCTGTCCATTCCTTATTCCATA
GAAAAGCCTTGACTTGAGGTTAGATTTTTTTTATATTTTGTTTTGTGTTATTTTTTTCTTTAACATCCCT
AAAATTTTCCTTACATGTTTTACTAGCCAGATTTTTCCTCCTCTCCTGACTACTCCCAGTCATAGCTGTC
CCTCTTCTCTTATGGAGATCCCTCGACCTGCAGCCCAAGCTTGGCGTAATCATGGTCATAGCTGTTTCCT
GTGTGAAATTGTTATCCGCTCACAATTCCACACAACATACGAGCCGGAAGCATAAAGTGTAAAGCCTGGG
GTGCCTAATGAGTGAGCTAACTCACATTAATTGCGTTGCGCTCACTGCCCGCTTTCCAGTCGGGAAACCT
GTCGTGCCAGCGGATCCGCATCTCAATTAGTCAGCAACCATAGTCCCGCCCCTAACTCCGCCCATCCCGC
CCCTAACTCCGCCCAGTTCCGCCCATTCTCCGCCCCATGGCTGACTAATTTTTTTTATTTATGCAGAGGC
CGAGGCCGCCTCGGCCTCTGAGCTATTCCAGAAGTAGTGAGGAGGCTTTTTTGGAGGCCTAGGCTTTTGC
AAAAAGCTAACTTGTTTATTGCAGCTTATAATGGTTACAAATAAAGCAATAGCATCACAAATTTCACAAA
TAAAGCATTTTTTTCACTGCATTCTAGTTGTGGTTTGTCCAAACTCATCAATGTATCTTATCATGTCTGG
ATCCGCTGCATTAATGAATCGGCCAACGCGCGGGGAGAGGCGGTTTGCGTATTGGGCGCTCTTCCGCTTC
CTCGCTCACTGACTCGCTGCGCTCGGTCGTTCGGCTGCGGCGAGCGGTATCAGCTCACTCAAAGGCGGTA
ATACGGTTATCCACAGAATCAGGGGATAACGCAGGAAAGAACATGTGAGCAAAAGGCCAGCAAAAGGCCA
GGAACCGTAAAAAGGCCGCGTTGCTGGCGTTTTTCCATAGGCTCCGCCCCCCTGACGAGCATCACAAAAA
TCGACGCTCAAGTCAGAGGTGGCGAAACCCGACAGGACTATAAAGATACCAGGCGTTTCCCCCTGGAAGC
TCCCTCGTGCGCTCTCCTGTTCCGACCCTGCCGCTTACCGGATACCTGTCCGCCTTTCTCCCTTCGGGAA
GCGTGGCGCTTTCTCATAGCTCACGCTGTAGGTATCTCAGTTCGGTGTAGGTCGTTCGCTCCAAGCTGGG
CTGTGTGCACGAACCCCCCGTTCAGCCCGACCGCTGCGCCTTATCCGGTAACTATCGTCTTGAGTCCAAC
CCGGTAAGACACGACTTATCGCCACTGGCAGCAGCCACTGGTAACAGGATTAGCAGAGCGAGGTATGTAG
GCGGTGCTACAGAGTTCTTGAAGTGGTGGCCTAACTACGGCTACACTAGAAGAACAGTATTTGGTATCTG
CGCTCTGCTGAAGCCAGTTACCTTCGGAAAAAGAGTTGGTAGCTCTTGATCCGGCAAACAAACCACCGCT
GGTAGCGGTGGTTTTTTTGTTTGCAAGCAGCAGATTACGCGCAGAAAAAAAGGATCTCAAGAAGATCCTT
TGATCTTTTCTACGGGGTCTGACGCTCAGTGGAACGAAAACTCACGTTAAGGGATTTTGGTCATGAGATT
ATCAAAAAGGATCTTCACCTAGATCCTTTTAAATTAAAAATGAAGTTTTAAATCAATCTAAAGTATATAT
GAGTAAACTTGGTCTGACAGTTACCAATGCTTAATCAGTGAGGCACCTATCTCAGCGATCTGTCTATTTC
GTTCATCCATAGTTGCCTGACTCCCCGTCGTGTAGATAACTACGATACGGGAGGGCTTACCATCTGGCCC
CAGTGCTGCAATGATACCGCGAGACCCACGCTCACCGGCTCCAGATTTATCAGCAATAAACCAGCCAGCC
GGAAGGGCCGAGCGCAGAAGTGGTCCTGCAACTTTATCCGCCTCCATCCAGTCTATTAATTGTTGCCGGG
AAGCTAGAGTAAGTAGTTCGCCAGTTAATAGTTTGCGCAACGTTGTTGCCATTGCTACAGGCATCGTGGT
GTCACGCTCGTCGTTTGGTATGGCTTCATTCAGCTCCGGTTCCCAACGATCAAGGCGAGTTACATGATCC
CCCATGTTGTGCAAAAAAGCGGTTAGCTCCTTCGGTCCTCCGATCGTTGTCAGAAGTAAGTTGGCCGCAG
TGTTATCACTCATGGTTATGGCAGCACTGCATAATTCTCTTACTGTCATGCCATCCGTAAGATGCTTTTC
TGTGACTGGTGAGTACTCAACCAAGTCATTCTGAGAATAGTGTATGCGGCGACCGAGTTGCTCTTGCCCG
GCGTCAATACGGGATAATACCGCGCCACATAGCAGAACTTTAAAAGTGCTCATCATTGGAAAACGTTCTT
CGGGGCGAAAACTCTCAAGGATCTTACCGCTGTTGAGATCCAGTTCGATGTAACCCACTCGTGCACCCAA
CTGATCTTCAGCATCTTTTACTTTCACCAGCGTTTCTGGGTGAGCAAAAACAGGAAGGCAAAATGCCGCA
AAAAAGGGAATAAGGGCGACACGGAAATGTTGAATACTCATACTCTTCCTTTTTCAATATTATTGAAGCA
TTTATCAGGGTTATTGTCTCATGAGCGGATACATATTTGAATGTATTTAGAAAAATAAACAAATAGGGGT
TCCGCGCACATTTCCCCGAAAAGTGCCACCTGGGTCGACATTGATTATTGACTAGTTATTAATAGTAATC
AATTACGGGGTCATTAGTTCATAGCCCATATATGGAGTTCCGCGTTACATAACTTACGGTAAATGGCCCG
CCTGGCTGACCGCCCAACGACCCCCGCCCATTGACGTCAATAATGACGTATGTTCCCATAGTAACGCCAA
TAGGGACTTTCCATTGACGTCAATGGGTGGAGTATTTACGGTAAACTGCCCACTTGGCAGTACATCAAGT
GTATCATATGCCAAGTACGCCCCCTATTGACGTCAATGACGGTAAATGGCCCGCCTGGCATTATGCCCAG
TACATGACCTTATGGGACTTTCCTACTTGGCAGTACATCTACGTATTAGTCATCGCTATTACCATGGTCG
AGGTGAGCCCCACGTTCTGCTTCACTCTCCCCATCTCCCCCCCCTCCCCACCCCCAATTTTGTATTTATT
TATTTTTTAATTATTTTGTGCAGCGATGGGGGCGGGGGGGGGGG
Features (pLannotate 1.2.2; 22 found; start..end, strand, type, name):
    160..1176    +  intron         chimeric intron: chimera between introns from chicken β-actin and rabbit β-globin
   1225..1261    +  misc_feature   MCS (fragment): multiple cloning site
   1281..1964    +  CDS            Apobec1: ABEC1_RAT - Experimental evidence at protein level: Swiss-Prot protein existence level 1. Catalytic component of the apolipoprotein B mRNA editing enzyme complex which is responsible for the postranscriptional editing of a CAA codon for Gln to a UAA codon for stop in the APOB mRNA. May also play a role in the epigenetic regulation of gene expression by participating in DNA demethylation. From Rattus norvegicus (Rat).
   1965..2038    +  CDS            ABE(7.10) (fragment): adenine base editor comprising wild-type E. coli TadA fused to the evolved TadA*(7.10) mutant (Gaudelli et al., 2017)
   2061..5978    +  CDS            AsCpf1: CRISPR-associated protein from Acidaminococcus sp. BV3L6 (Zetsche et al., 2015)
   5979..6026    +  CDS            nucleoplasmin NLS: bipartite nuclear localization signal from nucleoplasmin
   6063..6311    +  CDS            UGI: UNGI_BPPB2 - Experimental evidence at protein level: Swiss-Prot protein existence level 1. This protein binds specifically and reversibly to the host uracil-DNA glycosylase, preventing removal of uracil residues from PBS2 DNA by the host uracil-excision repair system. From Bacillus phage PBS2 (Bacteriophage PBS2).
   6357..6428    +  CDS            HBB (fragment): HBB_PONPY - Experimental evidence at transcript level: Swiss-Prot protein existence level 2. Involved in oxygen transport from the lung to the various peripheral tissues. From Pongo pygmaeus (Bornean orangutan).
   6499..6554    +  polyA_signal   β-globin poly(A) signal: rabbit β-globin polyadenylation signal (Gil and Proudfoot, 1987)
   6939..6955    -  protein_bind   lac operator: The lac repressor binds to the lac operator to inhibit transcription in E. coli. This inhibition can be relieved by adding lactose or isopropyl-β-D-thiogalactopyranoside (IPTG). lac repressor encoded by lacI
   6963..6993    -  promoter       lac promoter: promoter for the E. coli lac operon
   7008..7029    -  protein_bind   CAP binding site: CAP binding activates transcription in the presence of cAMP. E. coli catabolite activator protein
   7042..7081    -  CDS            lacI (fragment): lac repressor; lacI; The lac repressor binds to the lac operator to inhibit transcription in E. coli. This inhibition can be relieved by adding lactose or isopropyl-β-D-thiogalactopyranoside (IPTG).
   7088..7110    +  promoter       SV40 promoter (fragment): SV40 enhancer and early promoter
   7134..7269    +  rep_origin     SV40 ori: SV40 origin of replication
   7289..7423    +  polyA_signal   SV40 poly(A) signal: SV40 polyadenylation signal
   7425..7479    -  CDS            lacI (fragment): lac repressor; lacI; The lac repressor binds to the lac operator to inhibit transcription in E. coli. This inhibition can be relieved by adding lactose or isopropyl-β-D-thiogalactopyranoside (IPTG).
   7662..8250    -  rep_origin     ori: high-copy-number ColE1/pMB1/pBR322/pUC origin of replication
   8421..9281    -  CDS            AmpR: β-lactamase; bla; confers resistance to ampicillin, carbenicillin, and related antibiotics
   9282..9386    -  promoter       AmpR promoter: bla
   9417..9796    +  enhancer       CMV enhancer: human cytomegalovirus immediate early enhancer
   9798..9914    +  promoter       chicken β-actin promoter (fragment): contains a 21-bp deletion relative to the standard chicken β-actin promoter
