[The description below was written by a language model from this plasmid's Addgene catalogue record and pLannotate feature annotations shown in this document.]
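Description:
pCAG-rAPOBEC1-gs-XTEN-gs-hdAsCas12a(D908A)-NLS(nucleoplasmin)-gs-UGI-NLS(SV40), also called AsBE1.1 or RTW1351, is a mammalian expression plasmid of about 9.9 kb built on the pCAG-CFP backbone by Gibson cloning. It is propagated in E. coli as a high-copy plasmid through a ColE1/pUC-type origin and selected with ampicillin via the β-lactamase gene. The backbone also carries an SV40 origin and SV40 poly(A) signal, along with remnants of lac regulatory sequences. No mammalian selection marker is annotated.

The payload is a single human codon-optimized fusion protein driven by the CAG promoter (CMV enhancer, chicken β-actin promoter and chimeric β-actin/β-globin intron) and terminated by the rabbit β-globin polyadenylation signal. From N to C terminus it comprises the rat APOBEC1 cytidine deaminase, a glycine-serine/XTEN linker, Acidaminococcus Cas12a (Cpf1) carrying the D908A mutation that abolishes DNase activity, a bipartite nucleoplasmin NLS, a further linker, the phage PBS2 uracil glycosylase inhibitor (UGI), and a terminal SV40 NLS. The short stretch annotated as an ABE(7.10) fragment lies where the name places the XTEN linker and most likely reflects shared linker sequence rather than an adenine deaminase. The SV40 NLS is not annotated separately. The plasmid name indicates dAsCas12a, while the insert field says enAsCas12a, so the record is ambiguous about whether the enhanced variant is present.

In this design the catalytically dead Cas12a, guided by a crRNA supplied separately, brings the deaminase to a target site to convert cytosine to uracil, while UGI blocks uracil excision, favouring C-to-T base editing in mammalian cells. The two sequence records (depositor and partial NGS) differ slightly in length and start point but show the same feature order.
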