Addgene plasmid #114079: pCAG-rAPOBEC1-gs-XTEN-gs-hdAsCas12a(D908A)-NLS(nucleoplasmin)-gs-UGI-NLS(SV40)(AsBE1.1) (RTW1351)
Purpose: CAG promoter expression plasmid for human codon optimized AsBE1.1
Depositing lab: Keith Joung & Benjamin Kleinstiver. Depositing organization: Massachusetts General Hospital. Publication: Engineered CRISPR-Cas12a variants with increased activities and improved targeting ranges for gene, epigenetic and base editing. Kleinstiver BP, Sousa AA, Walton RT, Tak YE, Hsu JY, Clement K, Welch MM, Horng JE, Malagon-Lopez J, Scarfo I, Maus MV, Pinello L, Aryee MJ, Joung JK. Nat Biotechnol. 2019 Feb 11. pii: 10.1038/s41587-018-0011-0. doi: 10.1038/s41587-018-0011-0. PubMed 30742127.
Backbone
  Vector backbone: pCAG-CFP
  Backbone manufacturer: Cepko Lab (Addgene plasmid #11179)
  Vector type: Mammalian Expression
Growth in bacteria
  Bacterial resistance: Ampicillin, 100 μg/mL
  Growth temperature: 37°C
  Growth strain: DH5alpha
  Copy number: High Copy
Gene/Insert
  Gene/Insert name: human codon optimized DNase-inactive (D908A) enAsCas12a fused to N-terminal rAPOBEC1 and C-terminal UGI (AsBE1.1) (alt name: RTW1351)
  Species: Synthetic
  Tag / fusion protein: SV40 NLS (C terminal on insert)
  Cloning method: Gibson Cloning
Terms and licenses: Academic/Nonprofit Terms; Industry Terms: Not Available to Industry
How to cite: pCAG-rAPOBEC1-gs-XTEN-gs-hdAsCas12a(D908A)-NLS(nucleoplasmin)-gs-UGI-NLS(SV40)(AsBE1.1) (RTW1351) was a gift from Keith Joung & Benjamin Kleinstiver (Addgene plasmid # 114079 ; http://n2t.net/addgene:114079 ; RRID:Addgene_114079)
